>Addgene plasmid #200986 | pcDNA3-EphB4-Fc | addgene full sequence | sequence record 396637 | Addgene NGS Result
GGATGCCGTCCCCGCCCCTGGCCCCAGCCCCAGCCTCTACTGCCGTGAGGATGGCCAGTGGGCCGAACAG
CCGGTCACGGGCTGCAGCTGTGCTCCGGGGTTCGAGGCAGCTGAGGGGAACACCAAGTGCCGAGCCTGTG
CCCAGGGCACCTTCAAGCCCCTGTCAGGAGAAGGGTCCTGCCAGCCATGCCCAGCCAATAGCCACTCTAA
CACCATTGGATCAGCCGTCTGCCAGTGCCGCGTCGGGTACTTCCGGGCACGCACAGACCCCCGGGGTGCA
CCCTGCACCACCCCTCCTTCGGCTCCGCGGAGCGTGGTTTCCCGCCTGAACGGCTCCTCCCTGCACCTGG
AATGGAGTGCCCCCCTGGAGTCTGGTGGCCGAGAGGACCTCACCTACGCCCTCCGCTGCCGGGAGTGCCG
ACCCGGAGGCTCCTGTGCGCCCTGCGGGGGAGACCTGACTTTTGACCCCGGCCCCCGGGACCTGGTGGAG
CCCTGGGTGGTGGTTCGAGGGCTACGTCCTGACTTCACCTATACCTTTGAGGTCACTGCATTGAACGGGG
TATCCTCCTTAGCCACGGGGCCCGTCCCATTTGAGCCTGTCAATGTCACCACTGACCGAGAGGTACCTCC
TGCAGTGTCCGACATCCGGGTGACGCGGTCCTCACCCAGCAGCTTGAGCCTGGCCTGGGCTGTTCCCCGG
GCACCCAGTGGGGCTGTGCTGGACTACGAGGTCAAATACCATGAGAAGGGCGCCGAGGGTCCCAGCAGCG
TGCGGTTCCTGAAGACGTCAGAAAACCGGGCAGAGCTGCGGGGGCTGAAGCGGGGAGCCAGCTACCTGGT
GCAGGTACGGGCGCGCTCTGAGGCCGGCTACGGGCCCTTCGGCCAGGAACATCACAGCCAGACCCAACTG
GATGAGAGCGAGGGCTGGCGGGAGCAGCTGGCCGGATCCGACAAAACTCACACATGCCCACCGTGCCCAG
CACCTGAACTCCTGGGGGGACCGTCAGTCTTCCTCTTCCCCCCAAAACCCAAGGACACCCTCATGATCTC
CCGGACCCCTGAGGTCACATGCGTGGTGGTGGACGTGAGCCACGAAGACCCTGAGGTCAAGTTCAACTGG
TACGTGGACGGCGTGGAGGTGCATAATGCCAAGACAAAGCCGCGGGAGGAGCAGTACAACAGCACGTACC
GTGTGGTCAGCGTCCTCACCGTCCTGCACCAGGACTGGCTGAATGGCAAGGAGTACAAGTGCAAGGTCTC
CAACAAAGCCCTCCCAGCCCCCATCGAGAAAACCATCTCCAAAGCCAAAGGGCAGCCCCGAGAACCACAG
GTGTACACCCTGCCCCCATCCCGGGAGGAGATGACCAAGAACCAGGTCAGCCTGACCTGCCTGGTCAAAG
GCTTCTATCCCAGCGACATCGCCGTGGAGTGGGAGAGCAATGGGCAGCCGGAGAACAACTACAAGACCAC
GCCTCCCGTGCTGGACTCCGACGGCTCCTTCTTCCTCTACAGCAAGCTCACCGTGGACAAGAGCAGGTGG
CAGCAGGGGAACGTCTTCTCATGCTCCGTGATGCACGAGGCTCTGCACAACCACTACACGCAGAAGAGCC
TCTCCCTGTCTCCGGGTAAATGATAACTCGAGTCTAGAGGGCCCGTTTAAACCCGCTGATCAGCCTCGAC
TGTGCCTTCTAGTTGCCAGCCATCTGTTGTTTGCCCCTCCCCCGTGCCTTCCTTGACCCTGGAAGGTGCC
ACTCCCACTGTCCTTTCCTAATAAAATGAGGAAATTGCATCGCATTGTCTGAGTAGGTGTCATTCTATTC
TGGGGGGTGGGGTGGGGCAGGACAGCAAGGGGGAGGATTGGGAAGACAATAGCAGGCATGCTGGGGATGC
GGTGGGCTCTATGGCTTCTGAGGCGGAAAGAACCAGCTGGGGCTCTAGGGGGTATCCCC
[124 nt withheld, positions 1950-2073]
C
[91 nt withheld, positions 2075-2165]
A
[49 nt withheld, positions 2167-2215]
CCTTTGACGTTGGAGTCCACGTTCTTT
[37 nt withheld, positions 2243-2279]
ACCCTATCTCGGTCTATTCTTTTGATTTATAAGGGATTTTGCCGATTTCGGCCTATTGGTTAAAAAATGA
GCTGATTTAACAAAAATTTAACGCGAATTAATTCTGTGGAATGTGTGTCAGTTAGGGTGTGGAAAGTCCC
CAGGCTCCCCAGCAGGCAGAAGTATGCAAAGCATGCATCTCAATTAGTCAGCAACCAGGTGTGGAAAGTC
CCCAGGCTCCCCAGCAGGCAGAAGTATGCAAAGCATGCATCTCAATTAGTCAGCAACCATAGTCCCGCCC
CTAACTCCGCCCATCCCGCCCCTAACTCCGCCCAGTTCCGCCCATTCTCCGCCCCATGGCTGACTAATTT
TTTTTATTTATGCAGAGGCCGAGGCCGCCTCTGCCTCTGAGCTATTCCAGAAGTAGTGAGGAGGCTTTTT
TGGAGGCCTAGGCTTTTGCAAAAAGCTCCCGGGAGCTTGTATATCCATTTTCGGATCTGATCAAGAGACA
GGATGAGGATCGTTTCGCATGATTGAACAAGATGGATTGCACGCAGGTTCTCCGGCCGCTTGGGTGGAGA
GGCTATTCGGCTATGACTGGGCACAACAGACAATCGGCTGCTCTGATGCCGCCGTGTTCCGGCTGTCAGC
GCAGGGGCGCCCGGTTCTTTTTGTCAAGACCGACCTGTCCGGTGCCCTGAATGAACTGCAGGACGAGGCA
GCGCGGCTATCGTGGCTGGCCACGACGGGCGTTCCTTGCGCAGCTGTGCTCGACGTTGTCACTGAAGCGG
GAAGGGACTGGCTGCTATTGGGCGAAGTGCCGGGGCAGGATCTCCTGTCATCTCACCTTGCTCCTGCCGA
GAAAGTATCCATCATGGCTGATGCAATGCGGCGGCTGCATACGCTTGATCCGGCTACCTGCCCATTCGAC
CACCAAGCGAAACATCGCATCGAGCGAGCACGTACTCGGATGGAAGCCGGTCTTGTCGATCAGGATGATC
TGGACGAAGAGCATCAGGGGCTCGCGCCAGCCGAACTGTTCGCCAGGCTCAAGGCGCGCATGCCCGACGG
CGAGGATCTCGTCGTGACCCATGGCGATGCCTGCTTGCCGAATATCATGGTGGAAAATGGCCGCTTTTCT
GGATTCATCGACTGTGGCCGGCTGGGTGTGGCGGACCGCTATCAGGACATAGCGTTGGCTACCCGTGATA
TTGCTGAAGAGCTTGGCGGCGAATGGGCTGACCGCTTCCTCGTGCTTTACGGTATCGCCGCTCCCGATTC
GCAGCGCATCGCCTTCTATCGCCTTCTTGACGAGTTCTTCTGAGCGGGACTCTGGGGTTCGAAATGACCG
ACCAAGCGACGCCCAACCTGCCATCACGAGATTTCGATTCCACCGCCGCCTTCTATGAAAGGTTGGGCTT
CGGAATCGTTTTCCGGGACGCCGGCTGGATGATCCTCCAGCGCGGGGATCTCATGCTGGAGTTCTTCGCC
CACCCCAACTTGTTTATTGCAGCTTATAATGGTTACAAATAAAGCAATAGCATCACAAATTTCACAAATA
AAGCATTTTTTTCACTGCATTCTAGTTGTGGTTTGTCCAAACTCATCAATGTATCTTATCATGTCTGTAT
ACCGTCGACCTCTAGCTAGAGCTTGGCGTAATCATGGTCATAGCTGTTTCCTGTGTGAAATTGTTATCCG
CTCACAATTCCACACAACATACGAGCCGGAAGCATAAAGTGTAAAGCCTGGGGTGCCTAATGAGTGAGCT
AACTCACATTAATTGCGTTGCGCTCACTGCCCGCTTTCCAGTCGGGAAACCTGTCGTGCCAGCTGCATTA
ATGAATCGGCCAACGCGCGGGGAGAGGCGGTTTGCGTATTGGGCGCTCTTCCGCTTCCTCGCTCACTGAC
TCGCTGCGCTCGGTCGTTCGGCTGCGGCGAGCGGTATCAGCTCACTCAAAGGCGGTAATACGGTTATCCA
CAGAATCAGGGGATAACGCAGGAAAGAACATGTGAGCAAAAGGCCAGCAAAAGGCCAGGAACCGTAAAAA
GGCCGCGTTGCTGGCGTTTTTCCATAGGCTCCGCCCCCCTGACGAGCATCACAAAAATCGACGCTCAAGT
CAGAGGTGGCGAAACCCGACAGGACTATAAAGATACCAGGCGTTTCCCCCTGGAAGCTCCCTCGTGCGCT
CTCCTGTTCCGACCCTGCCGCTTACCGGATACCTGTCCGCCTTTCTCCCTTCGGGAAGCGTGGCGCTTTC
TCATAGCTCACGCTGTAGGTATCTCAGTTCGGTGTAGGTCGTTCGCTCCAAGCTGGGCTGTGTGCACGAA
CCCCCCGTTCAGCCCGACCGCTGCGCCTTATCCGGTAACTATCGTCTTGAGTCCAACCCGGTAAGACACG
ACTTATCGCCACTGGCAGCAGCCACTGGTAACAGGATTAGCAGAGCGAGGTATGTAGGCGGTGCTACAGA
GTTCTTGAAGTGGTGGCCTAACTACGGCTACACTAGAAGAACAGTATTTGGTATCTGCGCTCTGCTGAAG
CCAGTTACCTTCGGAAAAAGAGTTGGTAGCTCTTGATCCGGCAAACAAACCACCGCTGGTAGCGGTGGTT
TTTTTGTTTGCAAGCAGCAGATTACGCGCAGAAAAAAAGGATCTCAAGAAGATCCTTTGATCTTTTCTAC
GGGGTCTGACGCTCAGTGGAACGAAAACTCACGTTAAGGGATTTTGGTCATGAGATTATCAAAAAGGATC
TTCACCTAGATCCTTTTAAATTAAAAATGAAGTTTTAAATCAATCTAAAGTATATATGAGTAAACTTGGT
CTGACAGTTACCAATGCTTAATCAGTGAGGCACCTATCTCAGCGATCTGTCTATTTCGTTCATCCATAGT
TGCCTGACTCCCCGTCGTGTAGATAACTACGATACGGGAGGGCTTACCATCTGGCCCCAGTGCTGCAATG
ATACCGCGAGACCCACGCTCACCGGCTCCAGATTTATCAGCAATAAACCAGCCAGCCGGAAGGGCCGAGC
GCAGAAGTGGTCCTGCAACTTTATCCGCCTCCATCCAGTCTATTAATTGTTGCCGGGAAGCTAGAGTAAG
TAGTTCGCCAGTTAATAGTTTGCGCAACGTTGTTGCCATTGCTACAGGCATCGTGGTGTCACGCTCGTCG
TTTGGTATGGCTTCATTCAGCTCCGGTTCCCAACGATCAAGGCGAGTTACATGATCCCCCATGTTGTGCA
AAAAAGCGGTTAGCTCCTTCGGTCCTCCGATCGTTGTCAGAAGTAAGTTGGCCGCAGTGTTATCACTCAT
GGTTATGGCAGCACTGCATAATTCTCTTACTGTCATGCCATCCGTAAGATGCTTTTCTGTGACTGGTGAG
TACTCAACCAAGTCATTCTGAGAATAGTGTATGCGGCGACCGAGTTGCTCTTGCCCGGCGTCAATACGGG
ATAATACCGCGCCACATAGCAGAACTTTAAAAGTGCTCATCATTGGAAAACGTTCTTCGGGGCGAAAACT
CTCAAGGATCTTACCGCTGTTGAGATCCAGTTCGATGTAACCCACTCGTGCACCCAACTGATCTTCAGCA
TCTTTTACTTTCACCAGCGTTTCTGGGTGAGCAAAAACAGGAAGGCAAAATGCCGCAAAAAAGGGAATAA
GGGCGACACGGAAATGTTGAATACTCATACTCTTCCTTTTTCAATATTATTGAAGCATTTATCAGGGTTA
TTGTCTCATGAGCGGATACATATTTGAATGTATTTAGAAAAATAAACAAATAGGGGTTCCGCGCACATTT
CCCCGAAAAGTGCCACCTGACGTCGACGGATCGGGAGATCTCCCGATCCCCTATGGTGCACTCTCAGTAC
AATCTGCTCTGATGCCGCATAGTTAAGCCAGTATCTGCTCCCTGCTTGTGTGTTGGAGGTCGCTGAGTAG
TGCGCGAGCAAAATTTAAGCTACAACAAGGCAAGGCTTGACCGACAATTGCATGAAGAATCTGCTTAGGG
TTAGGCGTTTTGCGCTGCTTCGCGATGTACGGGCCAGATATACGCGTTGACATTGATTATTGACTAGTTA
TTAATAGTAATCAATTACGGGGTCATTAGTTCATAGCCCATATATGGAGTTCCGCGTTACATAACTTACG
GTAAATGGCCCGCCTGGCTGACCGCCCAACGACCCCCGCCCATTGACGTCAATAATGACGTATGTTCCCA
TAGTAACGCCAATAGGGACTTTCCATTGACGTCAATGGGTGGAGTATTTACGGTAAACTGCCCACTTGGC
AGTACATCAAGTGTATCATATGCCAAGTACGCCCCCTATTGACGTCAATGACGGTAAATGGCCCGCCTGG
CATTATGCCCAGTACATGACCTTATGGGACTTTCCTACTTGGCAGTACATCTACGTATTAGTCATCGCTA
TTACCATGGTGATGCGGTTTTGGCAGTACATCAATGGGCGTGGATAGCGGTTTGACTCACGGGGATTTCC
AAGTCTCCACCCCATTGACGTCAATGGGAGTTTGTTTTGGCACCAAAATCAACGGGACTTTCCAAAATGT
CGTAACAACTCCGCCCCATTGACGCAAATGGGCGGTAGGCGTGTACGGTGGGAGGTCTATATAAGCAGAG
CTCTCTGGCTAACTAGAGAACCCACTGCTTACTGGCTTATCGAAATTAATACGACTCACTATAGGGAGAC
CCAAGCTGGCTAGCATGGAGCTCCGGGTGCTGCTCTGCTGGGCTTCGTTGGCCGCAGCTTTGGAAGAGAC
CCTGCTGAACACAAAATTGGAAACTGCTGATCTGAAGTGGGTGACATTCCCTCAGGTGGACGGGCAGTGG
GAGGAACTGAGCGGCCTGGATGAGGAACAGCACAGCGTGCGCACCTACGAAGTGTGTGACGTGCAGCGTG
CCCCGGGCCAGGCCCACTGGCTTCGCACAGGTTGGGTCCCACGGCGGGGCGCCGTCCACGTGTACGCCAC
GCTGCGCTTCACCATGCTCGAGTGCCTGTCCCTGCCTCGGGCTGGGCGCTCCTGCAAGGAGACCTTCACC
GTCTTCTACTATGAGAGCGATGCGGACACGGCCACGGCCCTCACGCCAGCCTGGATGGAGAACCCCTACA
TCAAGGTGGACACGGTGGCCGCGGAGCATCTCACCCGGAAGCGCCCTGGGGCCGAGGCCACCGGGAAGGT
GAATGTCAAGACGCTGCGTCTGGGACCGCTCAGCAAGGCTGGCTTCTACCTGGCCTTCCAGGACCAGGGT
GCCTGCATGGCCCTGCTATCCCTGCACCTCTTCTACAAAAAGTGCGCCCAGCTGACTGTGAACCTGACTC
GATTCCCGGAGACTGTGCCTCGGGAGCTGGTTGTGCCCGTGGCCGGTAGCTGCGTGGT
Features (pLannotate 1.2.2; 21 found; start..end, strand, type, name):
    950..1630    +  CDS            IGHG1 (fragment): IGHG1_HUMAN - Experimental evidence at protein level: Swiss-Prot protein existence level 1. Constant region of immunoglobulin heavy chains. Immunoglobulins, also known as antibodies, are membrane-bound or secreted glycoproteins produced by B lymphocytes. In the recognition phase of humoral immunity, the membrane-bound immunoglobulins serve as receptors which, upon binding of a specific antigen, trigger the clonal expansion and differentiation of B lymphocytes into immunoglobulins- secreting plasma cells. Secreted immunoglobulins mediate the effector phase of humoral immunity, which results in
   1680..1904    +  polyA_signal   bGH poly(A) signal: bovine growth hormone polyadenylation signal
   1908..1929    +  promoter       SV40 promoter (fragment): SV40 enhancer and early promoter
   1950..2378    +  rep_origin     f1 ori (sequence partly withheld): f1 bacteriophage origin of replication; arrow indicates direction of (+) strand synthesis
   2392..2721    +  promoter       SV40 promoter: SV40 enhancer and early promoter
   2788..3579    +  CDS            neo: KKA2_KLEPN - Also known as kan, nptII. Experimental evidence at protein level: Swiss-Prot protein existence level 1. Resistance to kanamycin, neomycin, paromomycin, ribostamycin, butirosin and gentamicin B. From Klebsiella pneumoniae.
   3603..3761    +  CDS            ble (fragment): BLE_KLEPN - Experimental evidence at protein level: Swiss-Prot protein existence level 1. Binding protein with a strong affinity to the bleomycin family of antibiotics. Binds to CL990; an antimitotic-antibiotic compound. From Klebsiella pneumoniae.
   3756..3877    +  polyA_signal   SV40 poly(A) signal: SV40 polyadenylation signal
   3950..3966    -  protein_bind   lac operator: The lac repressor binds to the lac operator to inhibit transcription in E. coli. This inhibition can be relieved by adding lactose or isopropyl-β-D-thiogalactopyranoside (IPTG). lac repressor encoded by lacI
   3974..4004    -  promoter       lac promoter: promoter for the E. coli lac operon
   4019..4040    -  protein_bind   CAP binding site: CAP binding activates transcription in the presence of cAMP. E. coli catabolite activator protein
   4053..4145    -  CDS            lacI (fragment): lac repressor; lacI; The lac repressor binds to the lac operator to inhibit transcription in E. coli. This inhibition can be relieved by adding lactose or isopropyl-β-D-thiogalactopyranoside (IPTG).
   4328..4916    -  rep_origin     ori: high-copy-number ColE1/pMB1/pBR322/pUC origin of replication
   5087..5947    -  CDS            AmpR: β-lactamase; bla; confers resistance to ampicillin, carbenicillin, and related antibiotics
   5948..6052    -  promoter       AmpR promoter: bla
   6111..6163    -  misc_feature   bom (fragment): basis of mobility region from pBR322
   6318..6697    +  enhancer       CMV enhancer: human cytomegalovirus immediate early enhancer
   6698..6901    +  promoter       CMV promoter: human cytomegalovirus (CMV) immediate early promoter
   6897..6930    +  LTR            5' LTR (truncated) (fragment): truncated 5' long terminal repeat (LTR) from HIV-1
   6946..6964    +  promoter       T7 promoter: promoter for bacteriophage T7 RNA polymerase
   6984..943     +  CDS            EPHB4 (fragment) (across the origin): EPHB4_HUMAN - Also known as HTK, MYK1, TYRO11. Experimental evidence at protein level: Swiss-Prot protein existence level 1. Receptor tyrosine kinase which binds promiscuously transmembrane ephrin-B family ligands residing on adjacent cells, leading to contact-dependent bidirectional signaling into neighboring cells. The signaling pathway downstream of the receptor is referred to as forward signaling while the signaling pathway downstream of the ephrin ligand is referred to as reverse signaling. Together with its cognate ligand/functional ligand EFNB2 it is involved in the regulation of cell a
