[The description below was written by a language model from this plasmid's Addgene catalogue record and pLannotate feature annotations shown in this document.]
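Description:
pcDNA3-EphB4-Fc is a mammalian expression plasmid built on the pcDNA3 backbone for producing a soluble, Fc-fused form of the human receptor tyrosine kinase EphB4 (ephrin type-B receptor 4). It is about 7.65 kb in total. In E. coli it is maintained at high copy through a ColE1/pUC-type origin and selected with ampicillin via the β-lactamase gene. An f1 phage origin is also present. For mammalian cells, an SV40 early promoter drives a neomycin phosphotransferase cassette ending in an SV40 poly(A) signal, which allows G418 selection of stable transfectants. The short annotations for lac elements, ble, bom and an HIV-1 LTR are small fragment matches in backbone sequence, not functional modules.

The roughly 2.3 kb insert sits between the NheI and XhoI sites. It encodes only the extracellular ectodomain of EphB4, without the transmembrane and kinase regions, and is followed directly by the Fc region of human IgG1 at the C terminus. The feature table shows the EPHB4 fragment running across the sequence origin and ending a few bases before the IGHG1 fragment, consistent with a single fused open reading frame. Expression is driven by the CMV immediate-early enhancer and promoter and terminated by the bovine growth hormone polyadenylation signal. A T7 promoter lies just upstream of the coding region.

The Fc moiety generally dimerises such fusions and permits capture or detection with Fc-binding reagents. The associated study examined the selectivity of the ephrin-B2 ligand for Eph receptors versus henipavirus G glycoproteins. This suggests the protein was used as a soluble receptor probe for ephrin-B2 binding, although the record does not give the specific assays.
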