Addgene plasmid #200986: pcDNA3-EphB4-Fc
Purpose: Mammalian expression plasmid for soluble EphB4 fused to IgG1 Fc
Depositing lab: Erik Procko. Depositing organization: University of Illinois at Urbana-Champaign. Publication: Sequence basis for selectivity of ephrin-B2 ligand for Eph receptors and pathogenic henipavirus G glycoproteins. Narayanan KK, Amaya M, Tsang N, Yin R, Jays A, Broder CC, Shukla D, Procko E. J Virol. 2023 Nov 30;97(11):e0062123. doi: 10.1128/jvi.00621-23. Epub 2023 Oct 16. PubMed 37931130.
Backbone
  Vector backbone: pcDNA3
  Backbone size w/o insert (bp): 5332
  Total vector size (bp): 7654
  Vector type: Mammalian Expression
  Selectable markers: Neomycin (select with G418)
Growth in bacteria
  Bacterial resistance: Ampicillin, 100 μg/mL
  Growth temperature: 37°C
  Growth strain: DH5alpha
  Copy number: High Copy
Gene/Insert
  Gene/Insert name: EphB4 (alt name: Ephrin type-B receptor 4)
  Species: H. sapiens (human)
  Insert size (bp): 2322
  Mutation: Soluble ectodomain of EphB4
  GenBank ID: P_004435.3
  Entrez Gene: EPHB4 (a.k.a. CMAVM2, HFASD, HTK, LMPHM7, MYK1, TYRO11)
  Promoter: CMV
  Tag / fusion protein: Fc region of human IgG1 (C terminal on insert)
  Cloning method: Restriction Enzyme; 5′ cloning site NheI (not destroyed); 3′ cloning site XhoI (not destroyed)
  Sequencing primers: 5′ CMV forward; 3′ BGH reverse
Terms and licenses: Academic/Nonprofit Terms; Industry Terms: Not Available to Industry
Depositor comments: Please visit https://doi.org/10.1101/2023.04.26.538420 for bioRxiv preprint.
How to cite: pcDNA3-EphB4-Fc was a gift from Erik Procko (Addgene plasmid # 200986 ; http://n2t.net/addgene:200986 ; RRID:Addgene_200986)
